Addgene plasmid #214163: pMRX-hSTING (S366A)
Purpose: Retroviral transduction of STING
Depositing lab: Nan Yan. Depositing organization: University of Texas Southwestern Medical Center. Publication: Interferon-Independent Activities of Mammalian STING Mediate Antiviral Response and Tumor Immune Evasion. Wu J, Dobbs N, Yang K, Yan N. Immunity. 2020 Jul 14;53(1):115-126.e5. doi: 10.1016/j.immuni.2020.06.009. Epub 2020 Jul 7. PubMed 32640258.
Backbone
  Vector backbone: pMRX
  Vector type: Retroviral
  Selectable markers: Blasticidin
Growth in bacteria
  Bacterial resistance: Ampicillin, 100 μg/mL
  Growth temperature: 37°C
  Growth strain: NEB Stable
  Copy number: High Copy
Gene/Insert
  Gene/Insert name: STING (S366A)
  Species: H. sapiens (human)
  Mutation: S366A
  Entrez Gene: STING1 (a.k.a. ERIS, MITA, MPYS, NET23, SAVI, STING, STING-beta, TMEM173, hMITA, hSTING)
  Cloning method: Gibson Cloning
  Sequencing primers: 5′ TGGACCATCCTCTAGACTG; 3′ CGATACTTGGCGTAATCAT
Terms and licenses: Academic/Nonprofit Terms; Industry Terms: Not Available to Industry
How to cite: pMRX-hSTING (S366A) was a gift from Nan Yan (Addgene plasmid # 214163 ; http://n2t.net/addgene:214163 ; RRID:Addgene_214163)
