[The description below was written by a language model from this plasmid's Addgene catalogue record and pLannotate feature annotations shown in this document.]
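Description:
pMRX-hSTING (S366A) is a Moloney murine leukemia virus-based retroviral vector, built on the pMRX backbone, for stable expression of a point-mutant human STING (STING1, also known as TMEM173, MITA or ERIS) in mammalian cells. In bacteria the roughly 7.1 kb plasmid is maintained through a high-copy ColE1/pUC-type origin and a β-lactamase gene conferring ampicillin resistance. A short lacI fragment is annotated next to the origin and appears to be a backbone remnant.

The retroviral unit lies on the reverse strand of the sequenced record. At its 5′ end, a CMV immediate-early enhancer is fused to a partial MMLV LTR, a hybrid arrangement that typically drives strong transcription of the viral genome in packaging cells. This is followed by the MMLV Ψ packaging signal, a truncated gag lacking its start codon (which extends the packaging region), and a pol segment carrying the splice acceptor. Downstream sits the human STING1 coding sequence, then an EMCV IRES and the Bacillus cereus bsr blasticidin S deaminase gene, and finally the MMLV 3′ LTR. STING and the blasticidin marker are therefore translated from a single bicistronic transcript, so blasticidin selection enriches for cells that also express the insert. No epitope tag or fluorescent reporter is annotated.

The insert carries the S366A substitution, replacing the serine at position 366 in the C-terminal tail; this residue is generally known as a phosphorylation site needed for IRF3 recruitment. That fits the associated study's focus on interferon-independent STING activities. The stated purpose is retroviral transduction of STING.
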