Features (pLannotate 1.2.2; 14 found; start..end, strand, type, name):
    366..661     -  LTR            3' LTR (ΔU3) (fragment): self-inactivating 3' long terminal repeat (LTR) from Moloney murine leukemia virus
    662..1041    -  enhancer       CMV enhancer: human cytomegalovirus immediate early enhancer
   1229..1333    +  promoter       AmpR promoter: bla
   1334..2194    +  CDS            AmpR: β-lactamase; bla; confers resistance to ampicillin, carbenicillin, and related antibiotics
   2358..2946    +  rep_origin     ori: high-copy-number ColE1/pMB1/pBR322/pUC origin of replication
   3129..3181    +  CDS            lacI (fragment): lac repressor; lacI; The lac repressor binds to the lac operator to inhibit transcription in E. coli. This inhibition can be relieved by adding lactose or isopropyl-β-D-thiogalactopyranoside (IPTG).
   3247..3716    -  LTR            LTR: long terminal repeat from Moloney murine leukemia virus
   3717..3838    -  LTR            3' LTR (ΔU3) (fragment): self-inactivating 3' long terminal repeat (LTR) from Moloney murine leukemia virus
   3892..4311    -  CDS            bsr: BSR_BACCE - Experimental evidence at protein level: Swiss-Prot protein existence level 1. Catalyzes the deamination of the cytosine moiety of the antibiotics blasticidin S, cytomycin and acetylblasticidin S. From Bacillus cereus.
   4320..4881    -  misc_feature   IRES: internal ribosome entry site (IRES) of the encephalomyocarditis virus (EMCV)
   5007..6143    -  CDS            STING1: STING_HUMAN - Also known as ERIS From Homo sapiens (Human).
   6161..6535    -  misc_feature   pol region: Moloney murine leukemia virus (MMLV) pol region containing the splice acceptor site
   6545..6961    -  CDS            gag (truncated): truncated Moloney murine leukemia virus (MMLV) gag gene lacking the start codon
   7026..303     -  misc_feature   MMLV Ψ (across the origin): packaging signal of Moloney murine leukemia virus (MMLV)
>Addgene plasmid #214163 | pMRX-hSTING (S366A) | addgene full sequence | sequence record 429176 | Addgene NGS Result
ACGGAGGCGGGAACTGTTTTAGGTTCTCGTCTCCTACCAGAACCACATATCCCTCCTCTAAGGGGGGTGC
ACCAAAGAGTCCAAAACGATCGGGATTTTTGGACTCAGGTCGGGCCACAAAAACGGCCCCCGAAGTCCCT
GGGACGTCTCCCAGGGTTGCGGCCGGGTGTTCCGAACTCGTCAGTTCCACCACGGGTCCGCCAGATACAG
AGCTAGTTAGCTAACTAGTACCGACGCAGGCGCATAAAATCAGTCATAGACACTAGACAATCGGACAGAC
ACAGATAAGTTGCTGGCCAGCTTACCTCCCGGTGGTGGGTCGGTGGTCCCTGGGCAGGGGTCTCCCGATC
CCGGACGAGCCCCCAAATGAAAGACCCCCGCTGACGGGTAGTCAATCACTCAGAGGAGACCCTCCCAAGG
AACAGCGAGACCACAAGTCGGATGCAACTGCAAGAGGGTTTATTGGATACACGGGTACCCGGGCGACTCA
GTCAATCGGAGGACTGGCGCGCCGAGTGAGGGGTTGTGGGCTCTTTTATTGAGCTCGGGGAGCAGAAGCG
CGCGAACAGAAGCGAGAAGCGAACTGATTGGTTAGTTCAAATAAGGCACAGGGTCATTTCAGGTCCTTGG
GGCACCCTGGAAACATCTGATGGTTCTCTAGCATGGTAATAGCGATGACTAATACGTAGATGTACTGCCA
AGTAGGAAAGTCCCATAAGGTCATGTACTGGGCATAATGCCAGGCGGGCCATTTACCGTCATTGACGTCA
ATAGGGGGCGTACTTGGCATATGATACACTTGATGTACTGCCAAGTGGGCAGTTTACCGTAAATACTCCA
CCCATTGACGTCAATGGAAAGTCCCTATTGGCGTTACTATGGGAACATACGTCATTATTGACGTCAATGG
GCGGGGGTCGTTGGGCGGTCAGCCAGGCGGGCCATTTACCGTAAGTTATGTAACGCGGAACTCCATATAT
GGGCTATGAACTAATGACCCCGTAATTGATTACTATTAATAACTAGTCAATAATCAATGTCAACATGGCG
GTAATGTTGGACATGAGCCAATATAAATGTACATATTATGATATGGATACAACGTATGCAATGGGCCAAG
CTCCTCGAGTGAAGACGAAAGGGCCTCGTGATACGCCTATTTTTATAGGTTAATGTCATGATAATAATGG
TTTCTTAGACGTCAGGTGGCACTTTTCGGGGAAATGTGCGCGGAACCCCTATTTGTTTATTTTTCTAAAT
ACATTCAAATATGTATCCGCTCATGAGACAATAACCCTGATAAATGCTTCAATAATATTGAAAAAGGAAG
AGTATGAGTATTCAACATTTCCGTGTCGCCCTTATTCCCTTTTTTGCGGCATTTTGCCTTCCTGTTTTTG
CTCACCCAGAAACGCTGGTGAAAGTAAAAGATGCTGAAGATCAGTTGGGTGCACGAGTGGGTTACATCGA
ACTGGATCTCAACAGCGGTAAGATCCTTGAGAGTTTTCGCCCCGAAGAACGTTTTCCAATGATGAGCACT
TTTAAAGTTCTGCTATGTGGCGCGGTATTATCCCGTGTTGACGCCGGGCAAGAGCAACTCGGTCGCCGCA
TACACTATTCTCAGAATGACTTGGTTGAGTACTCACCAGTCACAGAAAAGCATCTTACGGATGGCATGAC
AGTAAGAGAATTATGCAGTGCTGCCATAACCATGAGTGATAACACTGCGGCCAACTTACTTCTGACAACG
ATCGGAGGACCGAAGGAGCTAACCGCTTTTTTGCACAACATGGGGGATCATGTAACTCGCCTTGATCGTT
GGGAACCGGAGCTGAATGAAGCCATACCAAACGACGAGCGTGACACCACGATGCCTGTAGCAATGGCAAC
AACGTTGCGCAAACTATTAACTGGCGAACTACTTACTCTAGCTTCCCGGCAACAATTAATAGACTGGATG
GAGGCGGATAAAGTTGCAGGACCACTTCTGCGCTCGGCCCTTCCGGCTGGCTGGTTTATTGCTGATAAAT
CTGGAGCCGGTGAGCGTGGGTCTCGCGGTATCATTGCAGCACTGGGGCCAGATGGTAAGCCCTCCCGTAT
CGTAGTTATCTACACGACGGGGAGTCAGGCAACTATGGATGAACGAAATAGACAGATCGCTGAGATAGGT
GCCTCACTGATTAAGCATTGGTAACTGTCAGACCAAGTTTACTCATATATACTTTAGATTGATTTGCGGC
CGGCCGCAAAAGGATCTAGGTGAAGATCCTTTTTGATAATCTCATGACCAAAATCCCTTAACGTGAGTTT
TCGTTCCACTGAGCGTCAGACCCCGTAGAAAAGATCAAAGGATCTTCTTGAGATCCTTTTTTTCTGCGCG
TAATCTGCTGCTTGCAAACAAAAAAACCACCGCTACCAGCGGTGGTTTGTTTGCCGGATCAAGAGCTACC
AACTCTTTTTCCGAAGGTAACTGGCTTCAGCAGAGCGCAGATACCAAATACTGTTCTTCTAGTGTAGCCG
TAGTTAGGCCACCACTTCAAGAACTCTGTAGCACCGCCTACATACCTCGCTCTGCTAATCCTGTTACCAG
TGGCTGCTGCCAGTGGCGATAAGTCGTGTCTTACCGGGTTGGACTCAAGACGATAGTTACCGGATAAGGC
GCAGCGGTCGGGCTGAACGGGGGGTTCGTGCACACAGCCCAGCTTGGAGCGAACGACCTACACCGAACTG
AGATACCTACAGCGTGAGCTATGAGAAAGCGCCACGCTTCCCGAAGGGAGAAAGGCGGACAGGTATCCGG
TAAGCGGCAGGGTCGGAACAGGAGAGCGCACGAGGGAGCTTCCAGGGGGAAACGCCTGGTATCTTTATAG
TCCTGTCGGGTTTCGCCACCTCTGACTTGAGCGTCGATTTTTGTGATGCTCGTCAGGGGGGCGGAGCCTA
TGGAAAAACGCCAGCAACGCGGCCTTTTTACGGTTCCTGGCCTTTTGCTGGCCTTTTGCTCACATGTTCT
TTCCTGCGTTATCCCCTGATTCTGTGGATAACCGTATTACCGCCTTTGAGTGAGCTGATACCGCTCGCCG
CAGCCGAACGACCGAGCGCAGCGAGTCAGTGAGCGAGGAAGCGGAAGAGCGCCCAATACGCAAACCGCCT
CTCCCCGCGCGTTGGCCGATTCATTAATGCAACTATGGCCATTTAATGTAAATACTTAAGAAAAAAAACC
AAATTAATTTTGATACATGCTGCATGTGAAAGACCCCCGCTGACGGGTAGTCAATCACTCAGAGGAGACC
CTCCCAAGGAACAGCGAGACCACAAGTCGGATGCAACTGCAAGAGGGTTTATTGGATACACGGGTACCCG
GGCGACTCAGTCAATCGGAGGACTGGCGCCCCGAGTGAGGGGTTGTGGGCTCTTTTATTGAGCTCGGGGA
GCAGAAGCGCGCGAACAGAAGCGAGAAGCGAACTGATTGGTTAGTTCAAATAAGGCACAGGGTCATTTCA
GGTCCTTGGGGCACCCTGGAAACATCTGATGGTTCTCTAGAAACTGCTGAGGGCTGGACCGCATCTGGGG
ACCATCTGTTCTTGGCCCTGAGCCGGGGCAGGAACTGCTTACCACAGATATCCTGTTTGGCCCATATTCA
GCTGTTCCATCTGTTCTTGGCCCTGAGCCGGGGCAGGAACTGCTTACCACAGATATCCTGTTTGGCCCAT
ATTCAGCTGTTCCATCTGTTCCTGACCTTGATCTGAACTTCTCTATTCTCAGTTATGTATTTTTCCATGC
CTTGCAAAATGGCGTTACTTAAGCTAGCTTGCCAAACCTACAGGTGGGGTCTTTCATTCCCCCCTTTTTC
TGGAGACTAAATAAAATCTTTTATTTTATCGTCGACTTTTAATTTCGGGTATATTTGAGTGGAATGAGTT
CTTCAATCGTAGTTTTGACTAACTTGCCATTCATTTCTATTAACACAAAACAATCTGGTGCATAGTCTGA
AATCAACTCCCTACACATACCACAAGGACTTACCACTCGAATACTTCTATCTACTTCGTCAGAATAAGGG
TGTCTAACAGCTACAATCGTGTCAAAATCCTTTTGTCCATTCGAAACTGCACTACCAATCGCAATGGCTT
CTGCACAAACAGTTACTCGTCCTATATACGCTTCAATATGTACTGCCGAAATGATTTCTCCTGTTTTCGT
ACGAATTGCCGCTCCCACATGATGTTTATTATCCTCATAAAGCATTGTAATCTTCTCTGTCGCTACTTCT
ACTAATTCTAGATCTTGTTGAGAAATGTTAAATGTTTTCATGACCATGGTATTATCGTGTTTTTCAAAGG
AAAACCACGTCCCCGTGGTTCGGGGGGCCTAGACGTTTTTTTAACCTCGACTAAACACATGTAAAGCATG
TGCACCGAGGCCCCAGATCAGATCCCATACAATGGGGTACCTTCTGGGCATCCTTCAGCCCCTTGTTGAA
TACGCTTGAGGAGAGCCATTTGACTCTTTCCACAACTATCCAACTCACAACGTGGCACTGGGGTTGTGCC
GCCTTTGCAGGTGTATCTTATACACGTGGCTTTTGGCCGCAGAGGCACCTGTCGCCAGGTGGGGGGTTCC
GCTGCCTGCAAAGGGTCGCTACAGACGTTGTTTGTCTTCAAGAAGCTTCCAGAGGAACTGCTTCCTTCAC
GACATTCAACAGACCTTGCATTCCTTTGGCGAGAGGGGAAAGACCCCTAGGAATGCTCGTCAAGAAGACA
GGGCCAGGTTTCCGGGCCCTCACATTGCCAAAAGACGGCAATATGGTGGAAAATAACATATAGACAAACG
CACACCGGCCTTATTCCAAGCGGCTTCGGCCAGTAACGTTAGGGGGGGGGGGCGGAATTGATCCCGCTAG
AGGGAAACCGTTGCTAGCTTAAGTTAGTTAACAATTGTTACCGCGGCCGGCATGCATGACCATGATTACG
CCAAGTATCGATTCCACGCGTTCCTGCGGCCGCTCAAGAGAAATCCGTGCGGAGAGGGAGGGGCTTTTCC
ATTCCAGCGATGAGGAGCTCAGGCTCTTGGGACATCGTGGAGGTACTGGGCACCGCTGAGGTCTTCAAGC
TGCCCACAGTAACCTCTTCCTTTTCCTCCTGCCGCAGGTGCCGGAGAACCTCCTGGGACAGCGAGAAGCT
GCTGTCATCTGCAGGTTCCTGGTAGGCAATGAGGCGGCAGTTGTTCTGAGACTCAGGGGCATCTGCCAGG
ATGTCCTCAAGTGTCCGGCAGAAGAGTTTGGCCTGCTCAAGCCTATCCTCCCGGCTAAAGCCAGCTTGAC
TGTATTGTGACATGGCAAACAAAGTCTGCAAGGGGGTGGCGTACTCCAGGACACAGGTGCCCGCCCGCTG
CCCGTTCTCCAGAAGCTCATAGATGCTGTTGCTGTAAACCCGATCCTTGATGCCAGCACGGTCACCGGTC
TGCTGGGGCAGTTTATCCAGGAAGCGAATGTTGGGGTCAGCCATACTCAGGTTATCAGGCACCCCACAGT
CCAATGGGAGGAGAATATACAGCCGCTGGCTCACTGCACCCCGTAGCAGGTTGTTGTAATGCTGATTGTA
AGTTCGAATCCGGGCCTGGAGCTCTGGCAGGATCAGCCGCAGATATCCGATGTAATATGACCATGCCAGC
CCATGGGCCACGTTGAAATTCCCTTTTTCACACACTGCAGAGATCTCAGCTGGGGCCAGGCCCTTGAGGC
CCAGGAGGATGTTCAGTGCCTGCGAGAGGCCCAGGAGGGCAAGCATCCAAGTGAAGGGCGGGCCGACCGC
ATTTGGGAGGGAGTAGTAGAAATAGATGGACAGCAGCAACAGGGCCCCACGGCGGAGGGGGCAGCCCAGG
CAGGCCCGCACAGTCCTCCAGTAGCTGCCCCGGTACCTGGAGTGGATGTGGCGCAGCTCCTCAGCCAGGC
TGCAGACCCCGTTTAACAGCAGTCCCAGCTGCAGGGAGGCTAGGTGGAGCACCAGGTACCGGAGAGTGTG
CTCTGGTGGCTCTCCTAGCCCCCAAAGGGTCACCAGGCAGGCACTCAGCAGAACCAAGGCTGCCTTCTGG
GCCCCGTGACCCCTGGGACACGGGATGGATGGATGCAGGCTGGAGTGGGGCATGAATTCTCCGGATCCGG
CAGTCTAGAGGATGGTCCACCCCCGGGGTCGGCAGCCTTCACGTGGGCGGCGTGTATCCAAGCTGCGATG
CCGTCTACTTTGAGGGCGGTGGGGGTGGTCAGCAGGACTGTGTAAGGTCCTTTCCAGCGAGGTTCTAGGT
TCTTAGTCTGGTGTCGGCGGACCCACACTGTGTCGCCGACTCGGTAAGGGTGAGGTACCACCGGTCGGTC
CAGTTGTTCTTGGTAGGCTGCCGCCAGAGGTCTCCAGACTTCGTGCTGGACTAAGTAGAGAGCCTGTAAG
TGAGCTTGGAGAGAGGGGCTGTTAGTAACTCTTGTCATGTCAGGGTCAGGGAAGTTTACAAGGGGCGGGG
GTGCCCCATATAAGATCTCATATGGCCATATGGGGGCGCCTAGAGAAGGAGTGAGGGCTGGATAAAGGGA
GGATCGAGGCGGGGTCGAACGAGGAGGTTCAAGGGGGAGAGACGGGGCGGATGGAGGAAGAGGAGGCGGA
GGCTTAGGGTGTACAAAGGGCTTGACCCAGGGAGGGGGGTCAAAAGCCAAGGCTTCCCAGGTCACGATGT
AGGGGACCTGGTCTGGGTGTCCATGCGGGCCAGGTGAAAAGACCTTGATCTTAACCTGGGTGATGAGGTC
TCGGTTAAAGGTGCCGTCTCGCGGCCATCCGACGTTAAAGGTTGGCCATTCTGCAGAGCAGAAGGTAACC
CAACGTCTCTTCTTGACATCTACCGACTGGTTGTGAGCGATCCGCTCGACATCTTTCCAGTGACCTAAGG
TCAAACTTAAGGGAGTGGTAACAGTCTGGCCCGGGCCCATATTTTCAGACAAATACAGAAACACAGTCAG
ACAGAGACAACACAGAACGATGCTGCAGCAGACAAGACGCGCGGCGCGGCTTCGGTCCCAAACCGAAAGC
AAAAATTCAG
